Addgene plasmid #76409: ERN1 gRNA (BRDN0001162231)
Purpose: 3rd generation lentiviral gRNA plasmid targeting human ERN1
Depositing lab: John Doench & David Root. Depositing organization: Broad Institute. Publication: Optimized sgRNA design to maximize activity and minimize off-target effects of CRISPR-Cas9. Doench JG, Fusi N, Sullender M, Hegde M, Vaimberg EW, Donovan KF, Smith I, Tothova Z, Wilen C, Orchard R, Virgin HW, Listgarten J, Root DE. Nat Biotechnol. 2016 Jan 18. doi: 10.1038/nbt.3437. PubMed 26780180.
Backbone
  Vector backbone: lentiGuide-Puro
  Backbone manufacturer: Zhang Lab (Addgene plasmid # 52963)
  Vector type: Mammalian Expression, Lentiviral, CRISPR
  Selectable markers: Puromycin
Growth in bacteria
  Bacterial resistance: Ampicillin, 100 μg/mL
  Growth temperature: 37°C
  Growth strain: DH5alpha
  Copy number: High Copy
Gene/Insert
  Gene/Insert name: ERN1 (alt names: ERN1; NM_001433.3)
  gRNA/shRNA sequence: TCTCCCTCAATGGTACACGA
  Species: H. sapiens (human)
  Entrez Gene: ERN1 (a.k.a. IRE1, IRE1P, IRE1a, hIRE1p)
  Promoter: hU6
  Cloning method: Unknown
  Sequencing primers: 5′ U6-F; 3′ pS2-R
Terms and licenses: Academic/Nonprofit Terms; Industry Terms: Not Available to Industry
Depositor comments: The gRNA was designed to target the following Genbank reference sequence(s): NM_001433.3. Note that this plasmid does NOT contain Cas9. It should be used in conjunction with lentiCas9-Blast (Addgene #52962) or otherwise with cell lines already expressing Cas9. Browse the full kinome gRNA library at http://www.addgene.org/pooled-library/broadgpp-human-kinome/ or visit http://www.broadinstitute.org/rnai/public/ for detailed protocols and information.
How to cite: ERN1 gRNA (BRDN0001162231) was a gift from John Doench & David Root (Addgene plasmid # 76409 ; http://n2t.net/addgene:76409 ; RRID:Addgene_76409)
