[The description below was written by a language model from this plasmid's Addgene catalogue record and pLannotate feature annotations shown in this document.]
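Description:
ERN1 gRNA (BRDN0001162231) is a third-generation lentiviral guide RNA plasmid built on the lentiGuide-Puro backbone, designed to direct Streptococcus pyogenes Cas9 to the human ERN1 gene (also known as IRE1 or IRE1a). It is an individual clone corresponding to a guide from a human kinome CRISPR library. The plasmid is propagated in E. coli through a high-copy ColE1/pUC-type origin with ampicillin selection from the β-lactamase gene. The backbone also carries an f1 origin, an SV40 origin and polyadenylation signal, and residual lac, T7 and T3 cloning-vector elements.

The lentiviral transfer cassette begins with an RSV promoter fused to a truncated HIV-1 5' LTR, which drives Tat-independent production of genomic RNA in packaging cells. This is followed by the Ψ packaging signal with a partial gag segment, and the Rev response element for nuclear export of the unspliced transcript. Downstream, a human U6 RNA polymerase III promoter expresses the ERN1-targeting spacer joined to the S. pyogenes gRNA scaffold. A cPPT/CTS element, which aids nuclear import of the viral genome, follows the guide cassette. An EF-1α core promoter with its intron A then drives puromycin N-acetyltransferase to select transduced mammalian cells. A WPRE enhances transcript expression, and the ΔU3 3' LTR makes the integrated provirus self-inactivating.

The plasmid does not encode Cas9, so it is meant to be used with a separate Cas9 vector such as lentiCas9-Blast or in cells that already express Cas9. The typical application is knockout of ERN1 in human cells.
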