Features (pLannotate 1.2.2; 29 found; start..end, strand, type, name):
     14..80      +  CDS            small t antigen (fragment): SV40 (simian virus 40) small t antigen
    106..317     +  promoter       EF-1α core promoter: core promoter for human elongation factor EF-1α
    318..1256    +  intron         EF-1α intron A: intron upstream of the start codon of human EF-1α
   1278..1877    +  CDS            PuroR (fragment): puromycin N-acetyltransferase; pac from Streptomyces; confers resistance to puromycin
   1893..2481    +  misc_feature   WPRE: woodchuck hepatitis virus posttranscriptional regulatory element
   2532..2551    +  misc_feature   cPPT/CTS (fragment): central polypurine tract and central termination sequence of HIV-1
   2553..2786    +  LTR            3' LTR (ΔU3): self-inactivating 3' long terminal repeat (LTR) from HIV-1
   2864..2985    +  polyA_signal   SV40 poly(A) signal: SV40 polyadenylation signal
   3025..3160    +  rep_origin     SV40 ori: SV40 origin of replication
   3181..3199    -  promoter       T7 promoter: promoter for bacteriophage T7 RNA polymerase
   3207..3362    +  CDS            lacZα (fragment): LacZα fragment of β-galactosidase; lacZ fragment
   3367..3795    +  rep_origin     f1 ori (sequence partly withheld): f1 bacteriophage origin of replication; arrow indicates direction of (+) strand synthesis
   3848..3952    +  promoter       AmpR promoter: bla
   3953..4813    +  CDS            AmpR: β-lactamase; bla; confers resistance to ampicillin, carbenicillin, and related antibiotics
   4984..5572    +  rep_origin     ori: high-copy-number ColE1/pMB1/pBR322/pUC origin of replication
   5755..5847    +  CDS            lacI (fragment): lac repressor; lacI; The lac repressor binds to the lac operator to inhibit transcription in E. coli. This inhibition can be relieved by adding lactose or isopropyl-β-D-thiogalactopyranoside (IPTG).
   5860..5881    +  protein_bind   CAP binding site: CAP binding activates transcription in the presence of cAMP. E. coli catabolite activator protein
   5896..5926    +  promoter       lac promoter: promoter for the E. coli lac operon
   5934..5950    +  protein_bind   lac operator: The lac repressor binds to the lac operator to inhibit transcription in E. coli. This inhibition can be relieved by adding lactose or isopropyl-β-D-thiogalactopyranoside (IPTG). lac repressor encoded by lacI
   5995..6013    +  promoter       T3 promoter: promoter for bacteriophage T3 RNA polymerase
   6041..6267    +  promoter       RSV promoter: Rous sarcoma virus enhancer/promoter
   6268..6448    +  LTR            5' LTR (truncated): truncated 5' long terminal repeat (LTR) from HIV-1
   6495..6620    +  misc_feature   HIV-1 Ψ: packaging signal of human immunodeficiency virus type 1
   6604..6967    +  CDS            HIV-1 gag (fragment): gag protein from human immunodeficiency virus 1; gag
   7113..7346    +  misc_feature   RRE: The Rev response element (RRE) of HIV-1 allows for Rev-dependent mRNA export from the nucleus to the cytoplasm.
   7723..7749    +  CDS            Rev (fragment): human immunodeficiency virus 1 (HIV-1) Rev protein; rev; enhances nuclear export of unspliced and incompletely spliced viral mRNAs
   7753..7993    +  promoter       U6 promoter: RNA polymerase III promoter for human U6 snRNA
   8023..8098    +  misc_RNA       gRNA scaffold: guide RNA scaffold for the Streptococcus pyogenes CRISPR/Cas9 system
   8154..8271    +  misc_feature   cPPT/CTS: central polypurine tract and central termination sequence of HIV-1
>Addgene plasmid #76409 | ERN1 gRNA (BRDN0001162231) | addgene full sequence | sequence record 185782 | Addgene Assembled Sequence
CCCGGGTGCAAAGATGGATAAAGTTTTAAACAGAGAGGAATCTTTGCAGCTAATGGACCTTCTAGGTCTT
GAAAGGAGTGGGAATTGGCTCCGGTGCCCGTCAGTGGGCAGAGCGCACATCGCCCACAGTCCCCGAGAAG
TTGGGGGGAGGGGTCGGCAATTGATCCGGTGCCTAGAGAAGGTGGCGCGGGGTAAACTGGGAAAGTGATG
TCGTGTACTGGCTCCGCCTTTTTCCCGAGGGTGGGGGAGAACCGTATATAAGTGCAGTAGTCGCCGTGAA
CGTTCTTTTTCGCAACGGGTTTGCCGCCAGAACACAGGTAAGTGCCGTGTGTGGTTCCCGCGGGCCTGGC
CTCTTTACGGGTTATGGCCCTTGCGTGCCTTGAATTACTTCCACCTGGCTGCAGTACGTGATTCTTGATC
CCGAGCTTCGGGTTGGAAGTGGGTGGGAGAGTTCGAGGCCTTGCGCTTAAGGAGCCCCTTCGCCTCGTGC
TTGAGTTGAGGCCTGGCCTGGGCGCTGGGGCCGCCGCGTGCGAATCTGGTGGCACCTTCGCGCCTGTCTC
GCTGCTTTCGATAAGTCTCTAGCCATTTAAAATTTTTGATGACCTGCTGCGACGCTTTTTTTCTGGCAAG
ATAGTCTTGTAAATGCGGGCCAAGATCTGCACACTGGTATTTCGGTTTTTGGGGCCGCGGGCGGCGACGG
GGCCCGTGCGTCCCAGCGCACATGTTCGGCGAGGCGGGGCCTGCGAGCGCGGCCACCGAGAATCGGACGG
GGGTAGTCTCAAGCTGGCCGGCCTGCTCTGGTGCCTGGCCTCGCGCCGCCGTGTATCGCCCCGCCCTGGG
CGGCAAGGCTGGCCCGGTCGGCACCAGTTGCGTGAGCGGAAAGATGGCCGCTTCCCGGCCCTGCTGCAGG
GAGCTCAAAATGGAGGACGCGGCGCTCGGGAGAGCGGGCGGGTGAGTCACCCACACAAAGGAAAAGGGCC
TTTCCGTCCTCAGCCGTCGCTTCATGTGACTCCACGGAGTACCGGGCGCCGTCCAGGCACCTCGATTAGT
TCTCGAGCTTTTGGAGTACGTCGTCTTTAGGTTGGGGGGAGGGGTTTTATGCGATGGAGTTTCCCCACAC
TGAGTGGGTGGAGACTGAAGTTAGGCCAGCTTGGCACTTGATGTAATTCTCCTTGGAATTTGCCCTTTTT
GAGTTTGGATCTTGGTTCATTCTCAAGCCTCAGACAGTGGTTCAAAGTTTTTTTCTTCCATTTCAGGTGT
CGTGACGTACGGCCACCATGACCGAGTACAAGCCCACGGTGCGCCTCGCCACCCGCGACGACGTCCCCAG
GGCCGTACGCACCCTCGCCGCCGCGTTCGCCGACTACCCCGCCACGCGCCACACCGTCGATCCGGACCGC
CACATCGAGCGGGTCACCGAGCTGCAAGAACTCTTCCTCACGCGCGTCGGGCTCGACATCGGCAAGGTGT
GGGTCGCGGACGACGGCGCCGCCGTGGCGGTCTGGACCACGCCGGAGAGCGTCGAAGCGGGGGCGGTGTT
CGCCGAGATCGGCCCGCGCATGGCCGAGTTGAGCGGTTCCCGGCTGGCCGCGCAGCAACAGATGGAAGGC
CTCCTGGCGCCGCACCGGCCCAAGGAGCCCGCGTGGTTCCTGGCCACCGTCGGAGTCTCGCCCGACCACC
AGGGCAAGGGTCTGGGCAGCGCCGTCGTGCTCCCCGGAGTGGAGGCGGCCGAGCGCGCCGGGGTGCCCGC
CTTCCTGGAGACCTCCGCGCCCCGCAACCTCCCCTTCTACGAGCGGCTCGGCTTCACCGTCACCGCCGAC
GTCGAGGTGCCCGAAGGACCGCGCACCTGGTGCATGACCCGCAAGCCCGGTGCCTGAACGCGTTAAGTCG
ACAATCAACCTCTGGATTACAAAATTTGTGAAAGATTGACTGGTATTCTTAACTATGTTGCTCCTTTTAC
GCTATGTGGATACGCTGCTTTAATGCCTTTGTATCATGCTATTGCTTCCCGTATGGCTTTCATTTTCTCC
TCCTTGTATAAATCCTGGTTGCTGTCTCTTTATGAGGAGTTGTGGCCCGTTGTCAGGCAACGTGGCGTGG
TGTGCACTGTGTTTGCTGACGCAACCCCCACTGGTTGGGGCATTGCCACCACCTGTCAGCTCCTTTCCGG
GACTTTCGCTTTCCCCCTCCCTATTGCCACGGCGGAACTCATCGCCGCCTGCCTTGCCCGCTGCTGGACA
GGGGCTCGGCTGTTGGGCACTGACAATTCCGTGGTGTTGTCGGGGAAATCATCGTCCTTTCCTTGGCTGC
TCGCCTGTGTTGCCACCTGGATTCTGCGCGGGACGTCCTTCTGCTACGTCCCTTCGGCCCTCAATCCAGC
GGACCTTCCTTCCCGCGGCCTGCTGCCGGCTCTGCGGCCTCTTCCGCGTCTTCGCCTTCGCCCTCAGACG
AGTCGGATCTCCCTTTGGGCCGCCTCCCCGCGTCGACTTTAAGACCAATGACTTACAAGGCAGCTGTAGA
TCTTAGCCACTTTTTAAAAGAAAAGGGGGGACTGGAAGGGCTAATTCACTCCCAACGAAGACAAGATCTG
CTTTTTGCTTGTACTGGGTCTCTCTGGTTAGACCAGATCTGAGCCTGGGAGCTCTCTGGCTAACTAGGGA
ACCCACTGCTTAAGCCTCAATAAAGCTTGCCTTGAGTGCTTCAAGTAGTGTGTGCCCGTCTGTTGTGTGA
CTCTGGTAACTAGAGATCCCTCAGACCCTTTTAGTCAGTGTGGAAAATCTCTAGCAGTACGTATAGTAGT
TCATGTCATCTTATTATTCAGTATTTATAACTTGCAAAGAAATGAATATCAGAGAGTGAGAGGAACTTGT
TTATTGCAGCTTATAATGGTTACAAATAAAGCAATAGCATCACAAATTTCACAAATAAAGCATTTTTTTC
ACTGCATTCTAGTTGTGGTTTGTCCAAACTCATCAATGTATCTTATCATGTCTGGCTCTAGCTATCCCGC
CCCTAACTCCGCCCATCCCGCCCCTAACTCCGCCCAGTTCCGCCCATTCTCCGCCCCATGGCTGACTAAT
TTTTTTTATTTATGCAGAGGCCGAGGCCGCCTCGGCCTCTGAGCTATTCCAGAAGTAGTGAGGAGGCTTT
TTTGGAGGCCTAGGGACGTACCCAATTCGCCCTATAGTGAGTCGTATTACGCGCGCTCACTGGCCGTCGT
TTTACAACGTCGTGACTGGGAAAACCCTGGCGTTACCCAACTTAATCGCCTTGCAGCACATCCCCCTTTC
GCCAGCTGGCGTAATAGCGAAGAGGCCCGCACCGATCGCCCTTCCCAACAGTTGCGCAGCCTGAATGGCG
AATGGG
[124 nt withheld, positions 3367-3490]
C
[91 nt withheld, positions 3492-3582]
A
[49 nt withheld, positions 3584-3632]
CCTTTGACGTTGGAGTCCACGTTCTTT
[37 nt withheld, positions 3660-3696]
ACCCTATCTCGGTCTATTCTTTTGATTTATAAGGGATTTTGCCGATTTCGGCCTATTGGTTAAAAAATGA
GCTGATTTAACAAAAATTTAACGCGAATTTTAACAAAATATTAACGCTTACAATTTAGGTGGCACTTTTC
GGGGAAATGTGCGCGGAACCCCTATTTGTTTATTTTTCTAAATACATTCAAATATGTATCCGCTCATGAG
ACAATAACCCTGATAAATGCTTCAATAATATTGAAAAAGGAAGAGTATGAGTATTCAACATTTCCGTGTC
GCCCTTATTCCCTTTTTTGCGGCATTTTGCCTTCCTGTTTTTGCTCACCCAGAAACGCTGGTGAAAGTAA
AAGATGCTGAAGATCAGTTGGGTGCACGAGTGGGTTACATCGAACTGGATCTCAACAGCGGTAAGATCCT
TGAGAGTTTTCGCCCCGAAGAACGTTTTCCAATGATGAGCACTTTTAAAGTTCTGCTATGTGGCGCGGTA
TTATCCCGTATTGACGCCGGGCAAGAGCAACTCGGTCGCCGCATACACTATTCTCAGAATGACTTGGTTG
AGTACTCACCAGTCACAGAAAAGCATCTTACGGATGGCATGACAGTAAGAGAATTATGCAGTGCTGCCAT
AACCATGAGTGATAACACTGCGGCCAACTTACTTCTGACAACGATCGGAGGACCGAAGGAGCTAACCGCT
TTTTTGCACAACATGGGGGATCATGTAACTCGCCTTGATCGTTGGGAACCGGAGCTGAATGAAGCCATAC
CAAACGACGAGCGTGACACCACGATGCCTGTAGCAATGGCAACAACGTTGCGCAAACTATTAACTGGCGA
ACTACTTACTCTAGCTTCCCGGCAACAATTAATAGACTGGATGGAGGCGGATAAAGTTGCAGGACCACTT
CTGCGCTCGGCCCTTCCGGCTGGCTGGTTTATTGCTGATAAATCTGGAGCCGGTGAGCGTGGGTCTCGCG
GTATCATTGCAGCACTGGGGCCAGATGGTAAGCCCTCCCGTATCGTAGTTATCTACACGACGGGGAGTCA
GGCAACTATGGATGAACGAAATAGACAGATCGCTGAGATAGGTGCCTCACTGATTAAGCATTGGTAACTG
TCAGACCAAGTTTACTCATATATACTTTAGATTGATTTAAAACTTCATTTTTAATTTAAAAGGATCTAGG
TGAAGATCCTTTTTGATAATCTCATGACCAAAATCCCTTAACGTGAGTTTTCGTTCCACTGAGCGTCAGA
CCCCGTAGAAAAGATCAAAGGATCTTCTTGAGATCCTTTTTTTCTGCGCGTAATCTGCTGCTTGCAAACA
AAAAAACCACCGCTACCAGCGGTGGTTTGTTTGCCGGATCAAGAGCTACCAACTCTTTTTCCGAAGGTAA
CTGGCTTCAGCAGAGCGCAGATACCAAATACTGTTCTTCTAGTGTAGCCGTAGTTAGGCCACCACTTCAA
GAACTCTGTAGCACCGCCTACATACCTCGCTCTGCTAATCCTGTTACCAGTGGCTGCTGCCAGTGGCGAT
AAGTCGTGTCTTACCGGGTTGGACTCAAGACGATAGTTACCGGATAAGGCGCAGCGGTCGGGCTGAACGG
GGGGTTCGTGCACACAGCCCAGCTTGGAGCGAACGACCTACACCGAACTGAGATACCTACAGCGTGAGCT
ATGAGAAAGCGCCACGCTTCCCGAAGGGAGAAAGGCGGACAGGTATCCGGTAAGCGGCAGGGTCGGAACA
GGAGAGCGCACGAGGGAGCTTCCAGGGGGAAACGCCTGGTATCTTTATAGTCCTGTCGGGTTTCGCCACC
TCTGACTTGAGCGTCGATTTTTGTGATGCTCGTCAGGGGGGCGGAGCCTATGGAAAAACGCCAGCAACGC
GGCCTTTTTACGGTTCCTGGCCTTTTGCTGGCCTTTTGCTCACATGTTCTTTCCTGCGTTATCCCCTGAT
TCTGTGGATAACCGTATTACCGCCTTTGAGTGAGCTGATACCGCTCGCCGCAGCCGAACGACCGAGCGCA
GCGAGTCAGTGAGCGAGGAAGCGGAAGAGCGCCCAATACGCAAACCGCCTCTCCCCGCGCGTTGGCCGAT
TCATTAATGCAGCTGGCACGACAGGTTTCCCGACTGGAAAGCGGGCAGTGAGCGCAACGCAATTAATGTG
AGTTAGCTCACTCATTAGGCACCCCAGGCTTTACACTTTATGCTTCCGGCTCGTATGTTGTGTGGAATTG
TGAGCGGATAACAATTTCACACAGGAAACAGCTATGACCATGATTACGCCAAGCGCGCAATTAACCCTCA
CTAAAGGGAACAAAAGCTGGAGCTGCAAGCTTAATGTAGTCTTATGCAATACTCTTGTAGTCTTGCAACA
TGGTAACGATGAGTTAGCAACATGCCTTACAAGGAGAGAAAAAGCACCGTGCATGCCGATTGGTGGAAGT
AAGGTGGTACGATCGTGCCTTATTAGGAAGGCAACAGACGGGTCTGACATGGATTGGACGAACCACTGAA
TTGCCGCATTGCAGAGATATTGTATTTAAGTGCCTAGCTCGATACATAAACGGGTCTCTCTGGTTAGACC
AGATCTGAGCCTGGGAGCTCTCTGGCTAACTAGGGAACCCACTGCTTAAGCCTCAATAAAGCTTGCCTTG
AGTGCTTCAAGTAGTGTGTGCCCGTCTGTTGTGTGACTCTGGTAACTAGAGATCCCTCAGACCCTTTTAG
TCAGTGTGGAAAATCTCTAGCAGTGGCGCCCGAACAGGGACTTGAAAGCGAAAGGGAAACCAGAGGAGCT
CTCTCGACGCAGGACTCGGCTTGCTGAAGCGCGCACGGCAAGAGGCGAGGGGCGGCGACTGGTGAGTACG
CCAAAAATTTTGACTAGCGGAGGCTAGAAGGAGAGAGATGGGTGCGAGAGCGTCAGTATTAAGCGGGGGA
GAATTAGATCGCGATGGGAAAAAATTCGGTTAAGGCCAGGGGGAAAGAAAAAATATAAATTAAAACATAT
AGTATGGGCAAGCAGGGAGCTAGAACGATTCGCAGTTAATCCTGGCCTGTTAGAAACATCAGAAGGCTGT
AGACAAATACTGGGACAGCTACAACCATCCCTTCAGACAGGATCAGAAGAACTTAGATCATTATATAATA
CAGTAGCAACCCTCTATTGTGTGCATCAAAGGATAGAGATAAAAGACACCAAGGAAGCTTTAGACAAGAT
AGAGGAAGAGCAAAACAAAAGTAAGACCACCGCACAGCAAGCGGCCGCTGATCTTCAGACCTGGAGGAGG
AGATATGAGGGACAATTGGAGAAGTGAATTATATAAATATAAAGTAGTAAAAATTGAACCATTAGGAGTA
GCACCCACCAAGGCAAAGAGAAGAGTGGTGCAGAGAGAAAAAAGAGCAGTGGGAATAGGAGCTTTGTTCC
TTGGGTTCTTGGGAGCAGCAGGAAGCACTATGGGCGCAGCGTCAATGACGCTGACGGTACAGGCCAGACA
ATTATTGTCTGGTATAGTGCAGCAGCAGAACAATTTGCTGAGGGCTATTGAGGCGCAACAGCATCTGTTG
CAACTCACAGTCTGGGGCATCAAGCAGCTCCAGGCAAGAATCCTGGCTGTGGAAAGATACCTAAAGGATC
AACAGCTCCTGGGGATTTGGGGTTGCTCTGGAAAACTCATTTGCACCACTGCTGTGCCTTGGAATGCTAG
TTGGAGTAATAAATCTCTGGAACAGATTTGGAATCACACGACCTGGATGGAGTGGGACAGAGAAATTAAC
AATTACACAAGCTTAATACACTCCTTAATTGAAGAATCGCAAAACCAGCAAGAAAAGAATGAACAAGAAT
TATTGGAATTAGATAAATGGGCAAGTTTGTGGAATTGGTTTAACATAACAAATTGGCTGTGGTATATAAA
ATTATTCATAATGATAGTAGGAGGCTTGGTAGGTTTAAGAATAGTTTTTGCTGTACTTTCTATAGTGAAT
AGAGTTAGGCAGGGATATTCACCATTATCGTTTCAGACCCACCTCCCAACCCCGAGGGGACCCAGAGAGG
GCCTATTTCCCATGATTCCTTCATATTTGCATATACGATACAAGGCTGTTAGAGAGATAATTAGAATTAA
TTTGACTGTAAACACAAAGATATTAGTACAAAATACGTGACGTAGAAAGTAATAATTTCTTGGGTAGTTT
GCAGTTTTAAAATTATGTTTTAAAATGGACTATCATATGCTTACCGTAACTTGAAAGTATTTCGATTTCT
TGGCTTTATATATCTTGTGGAAAGGACGAAACACCGTCTCCCTCAATGGTACACGAGTTTTAGAGCTAGA
AATAGCAAGTTAAAATAAGGCTAGTCCGTTATCAACTTGAAAAAGTGGCACCGAGTCGGTGCTTTTTTAA
GCTTGGCGTAACTAGATCTTGAGACAAATGGCAGTATTCATCCACAATTTTAAAAGAAAAGGGGGGATTG
GGGGGTACAGTGCAGGGGAAAGAATAGTAGACATAATAGCAACAGACATACAAACTAAAGAATTACAAAA
ACAAATTACAAAAATTCAAAATTTTCGGGTTTATTACAGGGACAGCAGAGATCCACTTTGGCGCCGGCTC
GAGGGGG
