>Addgene plasmid #76409 | ERN1 gRNA (BRDN0001162231) | depositor partial sequence | sequence record 143869 | Target Sequence
TCTCCCTCAATGGTACACGA
