>Addgene plasmid #76409 | ERN1 gRNA (BRDN0001162231) | addgene partial sequence | sequence record 185781 | hU6-F
GTAGAAAGTAATAATTTCTTGGGTAGTTTGCAGTTTTAAAATTATGTTTTAAAATGGACTATCATATGCT
TACCGTAACTTGAAAGTATTTCGATTTCTTGGCTTTATATATCTTGTGGAAAGGACGAAACACCGTCTCC
CTCAATGGTACACGAGTTTTAGAGCTAGAAATAGCAAGTTAAAATAAGGCTAGTCCGTTATCAACTTGAA
AAAGTGGCACCGAGTCGGTGCTTTTTTAAGCTTGGCGTAACTAGATCTTGAGACAAATGGCAGTATTCAT
CCACAATTTTAAAAGAAAAGGGGGGATTGGGGGGTACAGTGCAGGGGAAAGAATAGTAGACATAATAGCA
ACAGACATACAAACTAAAGAATTACAAAAACAAATTACAAAAATTCAAAATTTTCGGGTTTATTACAGGG
ACAGCAGAGATCCACTTTGGCGCCGGCTCGAGGGGGCCCGGGTGCAAAGATGGATAAAGTTTTAAACAGA
GAGGAATCTTTGCAGCTAATGGACCTTCTAGGTCTTGAAAGGAGTGGGAATTGGCTCCGGTGCCCGTCAG
TGGGCAGAGC
